Addgene plasmid #136451: pcDNA3-HCMVgO-sfGFP (TB40/E)
Purpose: Mammalian expression plasmid for HCMV glycoprotein O (TB40/E strain) fused to superfolder GFP
Depositing lab: Erik Procko. Depositing organization: University of Illinois at Urbana-Champaign. Publication: Engineered receptors for human cytomegalovirus that are orthogonal to normal human biology. Park J, Gill KS, Aghajani AA, Heredia JD, Choi H, Oberstein A, Procko E. PLoS Pathog. 2020 Jun 19;16(6):e1008647. doi: 10.1371/journal.ppat.1008647. eCollection 2020 Jun. PubMed 32559251.
Backbone
  Vector backbone: pcDNA3.1(+)
  Backbone manufacturer: Invitrogen
  Backbone size w/o insert (bp): 5332
  Total vector size (bp): 7456
  Vector type: Mammalian Expression
  Selectable markers: Neomycin (select with G418)
Growth in bacteria
  Bacterial resistance: Ampicillin, 100 μg/mL
  Growth temperature: 37°C
  Growth strain: DH5alpha
  Copy number: High Copy
Gene/Insert
  Gene/Insert name: glycoprotein O (alt names: gO; UL74)
  Species: Human betaherpesvirus 5
  Insert size (bp): 2124
  Mutation: Codon-optimized for human cell expression.
  GenBank ID: ABV71596.1
  Entrez Gene: UL74 (a.k.a. HHV5wtgp068)
  Promoter: CMV
  Tag / fusion protein: Signal peptide from human serum albumin (MKWVTFISLLFLFSSAYS) (N terminal on backbone); Gly/Ser-rich linker (GGSGGSGSGG) (includes BamHI site) (C terminal on insert); Superfolder GFP (C terminal on insert)
  Cloning method: Restriction Enzyme; 5′ cloning site NheI (not destroyed); 3′ cloning site XhoI (not destroyed)
  Sequencing primers: 5′ CMV-fwd; 3′ BGH-rev
Terms and licenses: Academic/Nonprofit Terms; Industry Terms: Not Available to Industry
How to cite: pcDNA3-HCMVgO-sfGFP (TB40/E) was a gift from Erik Procko (Addgene plasmid # 136451 ; http://n2t.net/addgene:136451 ; RRID:Addgene_136451)
