[The description below was written by a language model from this plasmid's Addgene catalogue record and pLannotate feature annotations shown in this document.]
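Description:
pcDNA3-HCMVgO-sfGFP (TB40/E) is a mammalian expression plasmid of about 7.5 kb built on the Invitrogen pcDNA3.1(+) backbone. It is maintained in E. coli at high copy through a ColE1/pUC-type origin with ampicillin selection from the β-lactamase gene. An f1 origin is also present. For mammalian cells, an SV40 early promoter drives a neomycin phosphotransferase cassette ending in an SV40 polyadenylation signal, which allows G418 selection of stable transfectants.

The payload is a codon-optimized open reading frame for human cytomegalovirus glycoprotein O (gO, UL74) of the TB40/E strain, cloned between NheI and XhoI sites that are both retained. Transcription comes from the CMV immediate-early enhancer/promoter and ends at the bGH polyadenylation signal. A T7 promoter sits just upstream of the insert. The coding sequence begins with the human serum albumin signal peptide, which directs the protein into the secretory pathway. gO is followed by a short Gly/Ser-rich linker containing a BamHI site and then by superfolder GFP, a rapidly maturing green fluorescent protein, as a C-terminal fusion.

The automated annotation matches the gO region to the AD169 reference protein, but the catalogue entry specifies TB40/E. The short HIV-1 LTR, ble, lacI and extra SV40 promoter fragments look like partial annotation matches within backbone sequence rather than functional parts. The depositor and sequencing-derived records show the same feature set, differ by only a few nucleotides in length, and start at different coordinates.

gO forms a trimeric envelope complex with gH and gL that engages host receptors such as PDGFRA. The associated publication concerns engineered receptors for HCMV, so this fluorescent gO fusion is presumably used for expression in human cells and for tracking or receptor-binding studies, though the record does not spell out the exact application.
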