Features (pLannotate 1.2.2; 21 found; start..end, strand, type, name):
     16..1371    +  CDS            GO: GO_HCMVA - Also known as UL74. Experimental evidence at protein level: Swiss-Prot protein existence level 1. Plays a role in viral entry into host cells. Forms a trimeric complex at the surface of the viral envelope together with gH and gL. This complex is required for entry in host fibroblasts. Mechanistically, engages host receptor(s) including PDGFRA to mediate infection. From Human cytomegalovirus (strain AD169) (HHV-5) (Human herpesvirus 5).
   1402..2112    +  CDS            Superfolder GFP: Superfolder GFP is a basic (constitutively fluorescent) green fluorescent protein published in 2005, derived from Aequorea victoria. It is reported to be a very rapidly-maturing weak dimer.
   2162..2386    +  polyA_signal   bGH poly(A) signal: bovine growth hormone polyadenylation signal
   2390..2411    +  promoter       SV40 promoter (fragment): SV40 enhancer and early promoter
   2432..2860    +  rep_origin     f1 ori (sequence partly withheld): f1 bacteriophage origin of replication; arrow indicates direction of (+) strand synthesis
   2874..3203    +  promoter       SV40 promoter: SV40 enhancer and early promoter
   3270..4061    +  CDS            neo: KKA2_KLEPN - Also known as kan, nptII. Experimental evidence at protein level: Swiss-Prot protein existence level 1. Resistance to kanamycin, neomycin, paromomycin, ribostamycin, butirosin and gentamicin B. From Klebsiella pneumoniae.
   4085..4243    +  CDS            ble (fragment): BLE_KLEPN - Experimental evidence at protein level: Swiss-Prot protein existence level 1. Binding protein with a strong affinity to the bleomycin family of antibiotics. Binds to CL990; an antimitotic-antibiotic compound. From Klebsiella pneumoniae.
   4238..4359    +  polyA_signal   SV40 poly(A) signal: SV40 polyadenylation signal
   4432..4448    -  protein_bind   lac operator: The lac repressor binds to the lac operator to inhibit transcription in E. coli. This inhibition can be relieved by adding lactose or isopropyl-β-D-thiogalactopyranoside (IPTG). lac repressor encoded by lacI
   4456..4486    -  promoter       lac promoter: promoter for the E. coli lac operon
   4501..4522    -  protein_bind   CAP binding site: CAP binding activates transcription in the presence of cAMP. E. coli catabolite activator protein
   4535..4627    -  CDS            lacI (fragment): lac repressor; lacI; The lac repressor binds to the lac operator to inhibit transcription in E. coli. This inhibition can be relieved by adding lactose or isopropyl-β-D-thiogalactopyranoside (IPTG).
   4810..5395    -  rep_origin     ori: high-copy-number ColE1/pMB1/pBR322/pUC origin of replication
   5566..6426    -  CDS            AmpR: β-lactamase; bla; confers resistance to ampicillin, carbenicillin, and related antibiotics
   6427..6531    -  promoter       AmpR promoter: bla
   6590..6642    -  misc_feature   bom (fragment): basis of mobility region from pBR322
   6797..7176    +  enhancer       CMV enhancer: human cytomegalovirus immediate early enhancer
   7177..7380    +  promoter       CMV promoter: human cytomegalovirus (CMV) immediate early promoter
   7376..7409    +  LTR            5' LTR (truncated) (fragment): truncated 5' long terminal repeat (LTR) from HIV-1
   7425..7443    +  promoter       T7 promoter: promoter for bacteriophage T7 RNA polymerase
>Addgene plasmid #136451 | pcDNA3-HCMVgO-sfGFP (TB40/E) | depositor full sequence | sequence record 263259 | pcDNA3-HCMVgO-sfGFP (TB40/E) sequence 7456 bps
GCTAGCGCCACCATGAAGTGGGTGACTTTCATCAGTCTTTTGTTCTTGTTTAGCTCAGCTTACAGCAAGG
TTGTGAGGCCTCCAGGAAGATATTGGCTTGGAACCGTCCTGTCCACAATCGGAAAACAAAAACTTGACAA
ATTTAAATTGGAGATACTGAAGCAACTTGAGCGCGAGCCATATACCAAATATTTCAATATGACTAGGCAA
CACGTCAAAAACCTTACTATGAATATGACGCAGTTTCCGCAATATTACATCCTTGCAGGACCCATTAGAA
ATGACTCCATAACCTATCTTTGGTTCGATTTTTACAGTACCCAACTGCGAAAGCCAGCGAAGTACGTCTA
CAGCCAATACAATCACACGGCGAAAACGATCACTTTCCGCCCACCTAGCTGTGGGACCGTACCGTCTATG
ACCTGCTTGAGTGAGATGTTGAATGTTTCAAAGCGAAACGATACCGGTGAGCAAGGATGCGGGAACTTTA
CAACCTTTAATCCCATGTTCTTCAACGTTCCCAGATGGAATACCAAACTCTACGTCGGCCCTACTAAAGT
CAATGTAGATAGTCAGACTATCTACTTTTTGGGATTGACAGCATTGCTCTTGAGGTATGCTCAGCGGAAT
TGCACACATAGTTTTTACCTCGTGAATGCTATGAGTAGGAATCTGTTCCGAGTCCCGAAGTATATTAACG
GAACTAAACTGAAGAACACGATGAGAAAGCTGAAACGCAAGCAAGCCCCGGTGAAAGAGCAGCTTGAAAA
GAAAACAAAGAAAAGTCAGAGCACTACTACGCCTTACTTCTCCTATACGACGAGCACAGCACTGAATGTT
ACTACAAACGCCACCTACAGAGTCACTACGTCCGCAAAGCGAATCCCTACGAGCACTATCGCGTACAGGC
CGGATTCCAGTTTCATGAAGAGCATTATGGCGACTCAGTTGAGAGATTTGGCAACATGGGTCTACACTAC
GCTTCGCTATCGGAATGAGCCATTTTGTAAACCTGATCGAAACCGGACAGCTGTTAGTGAATTCATGAAA
AATACGCACGTGTTGATTAGAAATGAAACGCCTTATACTATTTATGGAACGCTTGACATGTCTTCCCTCT
ATTACAACGAGACTATGTCCGTAGAAAATGAGACGGCGTCTGACAACAACGAGACCACTCCGACTTCCCC
GAGTACTAGGTTTCAAAAAACCTTCATTGACCCTTTGTGGGACTATCTCGACAGCTTGCTCTTTCTCGAT
AAGATTCGCAATTTTTCTTTGCAACTCCCGGCCTACGGTAACCTCACGCCGCCTGAACATCGGAGAGCAG
TTAATCTTTCAACCTTGAATAGTCTCTGGTGGTGGCTCCAGGGTGGATCCGGTGGGTCCGGTAGTGGTGG
TTCCAAAGGAGAAGAACTTTTCACTGGAGTTGTCCCAATTCTTGTTGAATTAGATGGTGATGTTAATGGG
CACAAATTTTCTGTCCGTGGAGAGGGTGAAGGTGATGCTACAAACGGAAAACTCACCCTTAAATTTATTT
GCACTACTGGAAAACTACCTGTTCCATGGCCAACACTTGTCACTACTCTGACCTATGGTGTTCAATGCTT
TTCCCGTTATCCGGATCACATGAAACGGCATGACTTTTTCAAGAGTGCCATGCCCGAAGGTTATGTACAG
GAACGCACTATATCTTTCAAAGATGACGGGACCTACAAGACGCGTGCTGAAGTCAAGTTTGAAGGTGATA
CCCTTGTTAATCGTATCGAGTTAAAAGGTATTGATTTTAAAGAAGATGGAAACATTCTCGGACACAAACT
GGAGTACAACTTTAACTCACACAATGTATACATCACGGCAGACAAACAAAAGAATGGAATCAAAGCTAAC
TTCAAAATTCGCCACAACGTTGAAGATGGTTCCGTTCAACTAGCAGACCATTATCAACAAAATACTCCAA
TTGGCGATGGCCCTGTCCTTTTACCAGACAACCATTACCTGTCGACACAATCTGTCCTTTCGAAAGATCC
CAACGAAAAGCGTGACCACATGGTCCTTCTTGAGTTTGTAACTGCTGCTGGGATTACACATGGCATGGAT
GAGCTCTACAAATGATAACTCGAGTCTAGAGGGCCCGTTTAAACCCGCTGATCAGCCTCGACTGTGCCTT
CTAGTTGCCAGCCATCTGTTGTTTGCCCCTCCCCCGTGCCTTCCTTGACCCTGGAAGGTGCCACTCCCAC
TGTCCTTTCCTAATAAAATGAGGAAATTGCATCGCATTGTCTGAGTAGGTGTCATTCTATTCTGGGGGGT
GGGGTGGGGCAGGACAGCAAGGGGGAGGATTGGGAAGACAATAGCAGGCATGCTGGGGATGCGGTGGGCT
CTATGGCTTCTGAGGCGGAAAGAACCAGCTGGGGCTCTAGGGGGTATCCCC
[124 nt withheld, positions 2432-2555]
C
[91 nt withheld, positions 2557-2647]
A
[49 nt withheld, positions 2649-2697]
CCTTTGACGTTGGAGTCCACGTTCTTT
[37 nt withheld, positions 2725-2761]
ACCCTATCTCGGTCTATTCTTTTGATTTATAAGGGATTTTGCCGATTTCGGCCTATTGGTTAAAAAATGA
GCTGATTTAACAAAAATTTAACGCGAATTAATTCTGTGGAATGTGTGTCAGTTAGGGTGTGGAAAGTCCC
CAGGCTCCCCAGCAGGCAGAAGTATGCAAAGCATGCATCTCAATTAGTCAGCAACCAGGTGTGGAAAGTC
CCCAGGCTCCCCAGCAGGCAGAAGTATGCAAAGCATGCATCTCAATTAGTCAGCAACCATAGTCCCGCCC
CTAACTCCGCCCATCCCGCCCCTAACTCCGCCCAGTTCCGCCCATTCTCCGCCCCATGGCTGACTAATTT
TTTTTATTTATGCAGAGGCCGAGGCCGCCTCTGCCTCTGAGCTATTCCAGAAGTAGTGAGGAGGCTTTTT
TGGAGGCCTAGGCTTTTGCAAAAAGCTCCCGGGAGCTTGTATATCCATTTTCGGATCTGATCAAGAGACA
GGATGAGGATCGTTTCGCATGATTGAACAAGATGGATTGCACGCAGGTTCTCCGGCCGCTTGGGTGGAGA
GGCTATTCGGCTATGACTGGGCACAACAGACAATCGGCTGCTCTGATGCCGCCGTGTTCCGGCTGTCAGC
GCAGGGGCGCCCGGTTCTTTTTGTCAAGACCGACCTGTCCGGTGCCCTGAATGAACTGCAGGACGAGGCA
GCGCGGCTATCGTGGCTGGCCACGACGGGCGTTCCTTGCGCAGCTGTGCTCGACGTTGTCACTGAAGCGG
GAAGGGACTGGCTGCTATTGGGCGAAGTGCCGGGGCAGGATCTCCTGTCATCTCACCTTGCTCCTGCCGA
GAAAGTATCCATCATGGCTGATGCAATGCGGCGGCTGCATACGCTTGATCCGGCTACCTGCCCATTCGAC
CACCAAGCGAAACATCGCATCGAGCGAGCACGTACTCGGATGGAAGCCGGTCTTGTCGATCAGGATGATC
TGGACGAAGAGCATCAGGGGCTCGCGCCAGCCGAACTGTTCGCCAGGCTCAAGGCGCGCATGCCCGACGG
CGAGGATCTCGTCGTGACCCATGGCGATGCCTGCTTGCCGAATATCATGGTGGAAAATGGCCGCTTTTCT
GGATTCATCGACTGTGGCCGGCTGGGTGTGGCGGACCGCTATCAGGACATAGCGTTGGCTACCCGTGATA
TTGCTGAAGAGCTTGGCGGCGAATGGGCTGACCGCTTCCTCGTGCTTTACGGTATCGCCGCTCCCGATTC
GCAGCGCATCGCCTTCTATCGCCTTCTTGACGAGTTCTTCTGAGCGGGACTCTGGGGTTCGAAATGACCG
ACCAAGCGACGCCCAACCTGCCATCACGAGATTTCGATTCCACCGCCGCCTTCTATGAAAGGTTGGGCTT
CGGAATCGTTTTCCGGGACGCCGGCTGGATGATCCTCCAGCGCGGGGATCTCATGCTGGAGTTCTTCGCC
CACCCCAACTTGTTTATTGCAGCTTATAATGGTTACAAATAAAGCAATAGCATCACAAATTTCACAAATA
AAGCATTTTTTTCACTGCATTCTAGTTGTGGTTTGTCCAAACTCATCAATGTATCTTATCATGTCTGTAT
ACCGTCGACCTCTAGCTAGAGCTTGGCGTAATCATGGTCATAGCTGTTTCCTGTGTGAAATTGTTATCCG
CTCACAATTCCACACAACATACGAGCCGGAAGCATAAAGTGTAAAGCCTGGGGTGCCTAATGAGTGAGCT
AACTCACATTAATTGCGTTGCGCTCACTGCCCGCTTTCCAGTCGGGAAACCTGTCGTGCCAGCTGCATTA
ATGAATCGGCCAACGCGCGGGGAGAGGCGGTTTGCGTATTGGGCGCTCTTCCGCTTCCTCGCTCACTGAC
TCGCTGCGCTCGGTCGTTCGGCTGCGGCGAGCGGTATCAGCTCACTCAAAGGCGGTAATACGGTTATCCA
CAGAATCAGGGGATAACGCAGGAAAGAACATGTGAGCAAAAGGCCAGCAAAAGGCCAGGAACCGTAAAAA
GGCCGCGTTGCTGGCGTTTTTCCATAGGCTCCGCCCCCCTGACGAGCATCACAAAAATCGACGCTCAAGT
CAGAGGTGGCGAAACCCGACAGGACTATAAAGATACCAGGCGTTTCCCCCTGGAAGCTCCCTCGTGCGCT
CTCCTGTTCCGACCCTGCCGCTTACCGGATACCTGTCCGCCTTTCTCCCTTCGGGAAGCGTGGCGCTTTC
TCATAGCTCACGCTGTAGGTATCTCAGTTCGGTGTAGGTCGTTCGCTCCAAGCTGGGCTGTGTGCACGAA
CCCCCCGTTCAGCCCGACCGCTGCGCCTTATCCGGTAACTATCGTCTTGAGTCCAACCCGGTAAGACACG
ACTTATCGCCACTGGCAGCAGCCACTGGTAACAGGATTAGCAGAGCGAGGTATGTAGGCGGTGCTACAGA
GTTCTTGAAGTGGTGGCCTAACTACGGCTACACTAGAAGAACAGTATTTGGTATCTGCGCTCTGCTGAAG
CCAGTTACCTTCGGAAAAAGAGTTGGTAGCTCTTGATCCGGCAAACAAACCACCGCTGGTAGCGGTTTTT
TTGTTTGCAAGCAGCAGATTACGCGCAGAAAAAAAGGATCTCAAGAAGATCCTTTGATCTTTTCTACGGG
GTCTGACGCTCAGTGGAACGAAAACTCACGTTAAGGGATTTTGGTCATGAGATTATCAAAAAGGATCTTC
ACCTAGATCCTTTTAAATTAAAAATGAAGTTTTAAATCAATCTAAAGTATATATGAGTAAACTTGGTCTG
ACAGTTACCAATGCTTAATCAGTGAGGCACCTATCTCAGCGATCTGTCTATTTCGTTCATCCATAGTTGC
CTGACTCCCCGTCGTGTAGATAACTACGATACGGGAGGGCTTACCATCTGGCCCCAGTGCTGCAATGATA
CCGCGAGACCCACGCTCACCGGCTCCAGATTTATCAGCAATAAACCAGCCAGCCGGAAGGGCCGAGCGCA
GAAGTGGTCCTGCAACTTTATCCGCCTCCATCCAGTCTATTAATTGTTGCCGGGAAGCTAGAGTAAGTAG
TTCGCCAGTTAATAGTTTGCGCAACGTTGTTGCCATTGCTACAGGCATCGTGGTGTCACGCTCGTCGTTT
GGTATGGCTTCATTCAGCTCCGGTTCCCAACGATCAAGGCGAGTTACATGATCCCCCATGTTGTGCAAAA
AAGCGGTTAGCTCCTTCGGTCCTCCGATCGTTGTCAGAAGTAAGTTGGCCGCAGTGTTATCACTCATGGT
TATGGCAGCACTGCATAATTCTCTTACTGTCATGCCATCCGTAAGATGCTTTTCTGTGACTGGTGAGTAC
TCAACCAAGTCATTCTGAGAATAGTGTATGCGGCGACCGAGTTGCTCTTGCCCGGCGTCAATACGGGATA
ATACCGCGCCACATAGCAGAACTTTAAAAGTGCTCATCATTGGAAAACGTTCTTCGGGGCGAAAACTCTC
AAGGATCTTACCGCTGTTGAGATCCAGTTCGATGTAACCCACTCGTGCACCCAACTGATCTTCAGCATCT
TTTACTTTCACCAGCGTTTCTGGGTGAGCAAAAACAGGAAGGCAAAATGCCGCAAAAAAGGGAATAAGGG
CGACACGGAAATGTTGAATACTCATACTCTTCCTTTTTCAATATTATTGAAGCATTTATCAGGGTTATTG
TCTCATGAGCGGATACATATTTGAATGTATTTAGAAAAATAAACAAATAGGGGTTCCGCGCACATTTCCC
CGAAAAGTGCCACCTGACGTCGACGGATCGGGAGATCTCCCGATCCCCTATGGTGCACTCTCAGTACAAT
CTGCTCTGATGCCGCATAGTTAAGCCAGTATCTGCTCCCTGCTTGTGTGTTGGAGGTCGCTGAGTAGTGC
GCGAGCAAAATTTAAGCTACAACAAGGCAAGGCTTGACCGACAATTGCATGAAGAATCTGCTTAGGGTTA
GGCGTTTTGCGCTGCTTCGCGATGTACGGGCCAGATATACGCGTTGACATTGATTATTGACTAGTTATTA
ATAGTAATCAATTACGGGGTCATTAGTTCATAGCCCATATATGGAGTTCCGCGTTACATAACTTACGGTA
AATGGCCCGCCTGGCTGACCGCCCAACGACCCCCGCCCATTGACGTCAATAATGACGTATGTTCCCATAG
TAACGCCAATAGGGACTTTCCATTGACGTCAATGGGTGGAGTATTTACGGTAAACTGCCCACTTGGCAGT
ACATCAAGTGTATCATATGCCAAGTACGCCCCCTATTGACGTCAATGACGGTAAATGGCCCGCCTGGCAT
TATGCCCAGTACATGACCTTATGGGACTTTCCTACTTGGCAGTACATCTACGTATTAGTCATCGCTATTA
CCATGGTGATGCGGTTTTGGCAGTACATCAATGGGCGTGGATAGCGGTTTGACTCACGGGGATTTCCAAG
TCTCCACCCCATTGACGTCAATGGGAGTTTGTTTTGGCACCAAAATCAACGGGACTTTCCAAAATGTCGT
AACAACTCCGCCCCATTGACGCAAATGGGCGGTAGGCGTGTACGGTGGGAGGTCTATATAAGCAGAGCTC
TCTGGCTAACTAGAGAACCCACTGCTTACTGGCTTATCGAAATTAATACGACTCACTATAGGGAGACCCA
AGCTG
