Features (pLannotate 1.2.2; 21 found; start..end, strand, type, name):
      1..380     +  enhancer       CMV enhancer: human cytomegalovirus immediate early enhancer
    381..584     +  promoter       CMV promoter: human cytomegalovirus (CMV) immediate early promoter
    580..613     +  LTR            5' LTR (truncated) (fragment): truncated 5' long terminal repeat (LTR) from HIV-1
    629..647     +  promoter       T7 promoter: promoter for bacteriophage T7 RNA polymerase
    676..2031    +  CDS            GO: GO_HCMVA - Also known as UL74. Experimental evidence at protein level: Swiss-Prot protein existence level 1. Plays a role in viral entry into host cells. Forms a trimeric complex at the surface of the viral envelope together with gH and gL. This complex is required for entry in host fibroblasts. Mechanistically, engages host receptor(s) including PDGFRA to mediate infection. From Human cytomegalovirus (strain AD169) (HHV-5) (Human herpesvirus 5).
   2062..2772    +  CDS            Superfolder GFP: Superfolder GFP is a basic (constitutively fluorescent) green fluorescent protein published in 2005, derived from Aequorea victoria. It is reported to be a very rapidly-maturing weak dimer.
   2822..3046    +  polyA_signal   bGH poly(A) signal: bovine growth hormone polyadenylation signal
   3050..3071    +  promoter       SV40 promoter (fragment): SV40 enhancer and early promoter
   3092..3520    +  rep_origin     f1 ori (sequence partly withheld): f1 bacteriophage origin of replication; arrow indicates direction of (+) strand synthesis
   3534..3863    +  promoter       SV40 promoter: SV40 enhancer and early promoter
   3930..4721    +  CDS            neo: KKA2_KLEPN - Also known as kan, nptII. Experimental evidence at protein level: Swiss-Prot protein existence level 1. Resistance to kanamycin, neomycin, paromomycin, ribostamycin, butirosin and gentamicin B. From Klebsiella pneumoniae.
   4745..4903    +  CDS            ble (fragment): BLE_KLEPN - Experimental evidence at protein level: Swiss-Prot protein existence level 1. Binding protein with a strong affinity to the bleomycin family of antibiotics. Binds to CL990; an antimitotic-antibiotic compound. From Klebsiella pneumoniae.
   4898..5019    +  polyA_signal   SV40 poly(A) signal: SV40 polyadenylation signal
   5092..5108    -  protein_bind   lac operator: The lac repressor binds to the lac operator to inhibit transcription in E. coli. This inhibition can be relieved by adding lactose or isopropyl-β-D-thiogalactopyranoside (IPTG). lac repressor encoded by lacI
   5116..5146    -  promoter       lac promoter: promoter for the E. coli lac operon
   5161..5182    -  protein_bind   CAP binding site: CAP binding activates transcription in the presence of cAMP. E. coli catabolite activator protein
   5195..5287    -  CDS            lacI (fragment): lac repressor; lacI; The lac repressor binds to the lac operator to inhibit transcription in E. coli. This inhibition can be relieved by adding lactose or isopropyl-β-D-thiogalactopyranoside (IPTG).
   5470..6058    -  rep_origin     ori: high-copy-number ColE1/pMB1/pBR322/pUC origin of replication
   6229..7089    -  CDS            AmpR: β-lactamase; bla; confers resistance to ampicillin, carbenicillin, and related antibiotics
   7090..7194    -  promoter       AmpR promoter: bla
   7253..7305    -  misc_feature   bom (fragment): basis of mobility region from pBR322
>Addgene plasmid #136451 | pcDNA3-HCMVgO-sfGFP (TB40/E) | addgene full sequence | sequence record 271690 | Addgene NGS Result
GACATTGATTATTGACTAGTTATTAATAGTAATCAATTACGGGGTCATTAGTTCATAGCCCATATATGGA
GTTCCGCGTTACATAACTTACGGTAAATGGCCCGCCTGGCTGACCGCCCAACGACCCCCGCCCATTGACG
TCAATAATGACGTATGTTCCCATAGTAACGCCAATAGGGACTTTCCATTGACGTCAATGGGTGGAGTATT
TACGGTAAACTGCCCACTTGGCAGTACATCAAGTGTATCATATGCCAAGTACGCCCCCTATTGACGTCAA
TGACGGTAAATGGCCCGCCTGGCATTATGCCCAGTACATGACCTTATGGGACTTTCCTACTTGGCAGTAC
ATCTACGTATTAGTCATCGCTATTACCATGGTGATGCGGTTTTGGCAGTACATCAATGGGCGTGGATAGC
GGTTTGACTCACGGGGATTTCCAAGTCTCCACCCCATTGACGTCAATGGGAGTTTGTTTTGGCACCAAAA
TCAACGGGACTTTCCAAAATGTCGTAACAACTCCGCCCCATTGACGCAAATGGGCGGTAGGCGTGTACGG
TGGGAGGTCTATATAAGCAGAGCTCTCTGGCTAACTAGAGAACCCACTGCTTACTGGCTTATCGAAATTA
ATACGACTCACTATAGGGAGACCCAAGCTGGCTAGCGCCACCATGAAGTGGGTGACTTTCATCAGTCTTT
TGTTCTTGTTTAGCTCAGCTTACAGCAAGGTTGTGAGGCCTCCAGGAAGATATTGGCTTGGAACCGTCCT
GTCCACAATCGGAAAACAAAAACTTGACAAATTTAAATTGGAGATACTGAAGCAACTTGAGCGCGAGCCA
TATACCAAATATTTCAATATGACTAGGCAACACGTCAAAAACCTTACTATGAATATGACGCAGTTTCCGC
AATATTACATCCTTGCAGGACCCATTAGAAATGACTCCATAACCTATCTTTGGTTCGATTTTTACAGTAC
CCAACTGCGAAAGCCAGCGAAGTACGTCTACAGCCAATACAATCACACGGCGAAAACGATCACTTTCCGC
CCACCTAGCTGTGGGACCGTACCGTCTATGACCTGCTTGAGTGAGATGTTGAATGTTTCAAAGCGAAACG
ATACCGGTGAGCAAGGATGCGGGAACTTTACAACCTTTAATCCCATGTTCTTCAACGTTCCCAGATGGAA
TACCAAACTCTACGTCGGCCCTACTAAAGTCAATGTAGATAGTCAGACTATCTACTTTTTGGGATTGACA
GCATTGCTCTTGAGGTATGCTCAGCGGAATTGCACACATAGTTTTTACCTCGTGAATGCTATGAGTAGGA
ATCTGTTCCGAGTCCCGAAGTATATTAACGGAACTAAACTGAAGAACACGATGAGAAAGCTGAAACGCAA
GCAAGCCCCGGTGAAAGAGCAGCTTGAAAAGAAAACAAAGAAAAGTCAGAGCACTACTACGCCTTACTTC
TCCTATACGACGAGCACAGCACTGAATGTTACTACAAACGCCACCTACAGAGTCACTACGTCCGCAAAGC
GAATCCCTACGAGCACTATCGCGTACAGGCCGGATTCCAGTTTCATGAAGAGCATTATGGCGACTCAGTT
GAGAGATTTGGCAACATGGGTCTACACTACGCTTCGCTATCGGAATGAGCCATTTTGTAAACCTGATCGA
AACCGGACAGCTGTTAGTGAATTCATGAAAAATACGCACGTGTTGATTAGAAATGAAACGCCTTATACTA
TTTATGGAACGCTTGACATGTCTTCCCTCTATTACAACGAGACTATGTCCGTAGAAAATGAGACGGCGTC
TGACAACAACGAGACCACTCCGACTTCCCCGAGTACTAGGTTTCAAAAAACCTTCATTGACCCTTTGTGG
GACTATCTCGACAGCTTGCTCTTTCTCGATAAGATTCGCAATTTTTCTTTGCAACTCCCGGCCTACGGTA
ACCTCACGCCGCCTGAACATCGGAGAGCAGTTAATCTTTCAACCTTGAATAGTCTCTGGTGGTGGCTCCA
GGGTGGATCCGGTGGGTCCGGTAGTGGTGGTTCCAAAGGAGAAGAACTTTTCACTGGAGTTGTCCCAATT
CTTGTTGAATTAGATGGTGATGTTAATGGGCACAAATTTTCTGTCCGTGGAGAGGGTGAAGGTGATGCTA
CAAACGGAAAACTCACCCTTAAATTTATTTGCACTACTGGAAAACTACCTGTTCCATGGCCAACACTTGT
CACTACTCTGACCTATGGTGTTCAATGCTTTTCCCGTTATCCGGATCACATGAAACGGCATGACTTTTTC
AAGAGTGCCATGCCCGAAGGTTATGTACAGGAACGCACTATATCTTTCAAAGATGACGGGACCTACAAGA
CGCGTGCTGAAGTCAAGTTTGAAGGTGATACCCTTGTTAATCGTATCGAGTTAAAAGGTATTGATTTTAA
AGAAGATGGAAACATTCTCGGACACAAACTGGAGTACAACTTTAACTCACACAATGTATACATCACGGCA
GACAAACAAAAGAATGGAATCAAAGCTAACTTCAAAATTCGCCACAACGTTGAAGATGGTTCCGTTCAAC
TAGCAGACCATTATCAACAAAATACTCCAATTGGCGATGGCCCTGTCCTTTTACCAGACAACCATTACCT
GTCGACACAATCTGTCCTTTCGAAAGATCCCAACGAAAAGCGTGACCACATGGTCCTTCTTGAGTTTGTA
ACTGCTGCTGGGATTACACATGGCATGGATGAGCTCTACAAATGATAACTCGAGTCTAGAGGGCCCGTTT
AAACCCGCTGATCAGCCTCGACTGTGCCTTCTAGTTGCCAGCCATCTGTTGTTTGCCCCTCCCCCGTGCC
TTCCTTGACCCTGGAAGGTGCCACTCCCACTGTCCTTTCCTAATAAAATGAGGAAATTGCATCGCATTGT
CTGAGTAGGTGTCATTCTATTCTGGGGGGTGGGGTGGGGCAGGACAGCAAGGGGGAGGATTGGGAAGACA
ATAGCAGGCATGCTGGGGATGCGGTGGGCTCTATGGCTTCTGAGGCGGAAAGAACCAGCTGGGGCTCTAG
GGGGTATCCCC
[124 nt withheld, positions 3092-3215]
C
[91 nt withheld, positions 3217-3307]
A
[49 nt withheld, positions 3309-3357]
CCTTTGACGTTGGAGTCCACGTTCTTT
[37 nt withheld, positions 3385-3421]
ACCCTATCTCGGTCTATTCTTTTGATTTATAAGGGATTTTGCCGATTTCGGCCTATTGGTTAAAAAATGA
GCTGATTTAACAAAAATTTAACGCGAATTAATTCTGTGGAATGTGTGTCAGTTAGGGTGTGGAAAGTCCC
CAGGCTCCCCAGCAGGCAGAAGTATGCAAAGCATGCATCTCAATTAGTCAGCAACCAGGTGTGGAAAGTC
CCCAGGCTCCCCAGCAGGCAGAAGTATGCAAAGCATGCATCTCAATTAGTCAGCAACCATAGTCCCGCCC
CTAACTCCGCCCATCCCGCCCCTAACTCCGCCCAGTTCCGCCCATTCTCCGCCCCATGGCTGACTAATTT
TTTTTATTTATGCAGAGGCCGAGGCCGCCTCTGCCTCTGAGCTATTCCAGAAGTAGTGAGGAGGCTTTTT
TGGAGGCCTAGGCTTTTGCAAAAAGCTCCCGGGAGCTTGTATATCCATTTTCGGATCTGATCAAGAGACA
GGATGAGGATCGTTTCGCATGATTGAACAAGATGGATTGCACGCAGGTTCTCCGGCCGCTTGGGTGGAGA
GGCTATTCGGCTATGACTGGGCACAACAGACAATCGGCTGCTCTGATGCCGCCGTGTTCCGGCTGTCAGC
GCAGGGGCGCCCGGTTCTTTTTGTCAAGACCGACCTGTCCGGTGCCCTGAATGAACTGCAGGACGAGGCA
GCGCGGCTATCGTGGCTGGCCACGACGGGCGTTCCTTGCGCAGCTGTGCTCGACGTTGTCACTGAAGCGG
GAAGGGACTGGCTGCTATTGGGCGAAGTGCCGGGGCAGGATCTCCTGTCATCTCACCTTGCTCCTGCCGA
GAAAGTATCCATCATGGCTGATGCAATGCGGCGGCTGCATACGCTTGATCCGGCTACCTGCCCATTCGAC
CACCAAGCGAAACATCGCATCGAGCGAGCACGTACTCGGATGGAAGCCGGTCTTGTCGATCAGGATGATC
TGGACGAAGAGCATCAGGGGCTCGCGCCAGCCGAACTGTTCGCCAGGCTCAAGGCGCGCATGCCCGACGG
CGAGGATCTCGTCGTGACCCATGGCGATGCCTGCTTGCCGAATATCATGGTGGAAAATGGCCGCTTTTCT
GGATTCATCGACTGTGGCCGGCTGGGTGTGGCGGACCGCTATCAGGACATAGCGTTGGCTACCCGTGATA
TTGCTGAAGAGCTTGGCGGCGAATGGGCTGACCGCTTCCTCGTGCTTTACGGTATCGCCGCTCCCGATTC
GCAGCGCATCGCCTTCTATCGCCTTCTTGACGAGTTCTTCTGAGCGGGACTCTGGGGTTCGAAATGACCG
ACCAAGCGACGCCCAACCTGCCATCACGAGATTTCGATTCCACCGCCGCCTTCTATGAAAGGTTGGGCTT
CGGAATCGTTTTCCGGGACGCCGGCTGGATGATCCTCCAGCGCGGGGATCTCATGCTGGAGTTCTTCGCC
CACCCCAACTTGTTTATTGCAGCTTATAATGGTTACAAATAAAGCAATAGCATCACAAATTTCACAAATA
AAGCATTTTTTTCACTGCATTCTAGTTGTGGTTTGTCCAAACTCATCAATGTATCTTATCATGTCTGTAT
ACCGTCGACCTCTAGCTAGAGCTTGGCGTAATCATGGTCATAGCTGTTTCCTGTGTGAAATTGTTATCCG
CTCACAATTCCACACAACATACGAGCCGGAAGCATAAAGTGTAAAGCCTGGGGTGCCTAATGAGTGAGCT
AACTCACATTAATTGCGTTGCGCTCACTGCCCGCTTTCCAGTCGGGAAACCTGTCGTGCCAGCTGCATTA
ATGAATCGGCCAACGCGCGGGGAGAGGCGGTTTGCGTATTGGGCGCTCTTCCGCTTCCTCGCTCACTGAC
TCGCTGCGCTCGGTCGTTCGGCTGCGGCGAGCGGTATCAGCTCACTCAAAGGCGGTAATACGGTTATCCA
CAGAATCAGGGGATAACGCAGGAAAGAACATGTGAGCAAAAGGCCAGCAAAAGGCCAGGAACCGTAAAAA
GGCCGCGTTGCTGGCGTTTTTCCATAGGCTCCGCCCCCCTGACGAGCATCACAAAAATCGACGCTCAAGT
CAGAGGTGGCGAAACCCGACAGGACTATAAAGATACCAGGCGTTTCCCCCTGGAAGCTCCCTCGTGCGCT
CTCCTGTTCCGACCCTGCCGCTTACCGGATACCTGTCCGCCTTTCTCCCTTCGGGAAGCGTGGCGCTTTC
TCATAGCTCACGCTGTAGGTATCTCAGTTCGGTGTAGGTCGTTCGCTCCAAGCTGGGCTGTGTGCACGAA
CCCCCCGTTCAGCCCGACCGCTGCGCCTTATCCGGTAACTATCGTCTTGAGTCCAACCCGGTAAGACACG
ACTTATCGCCACTGGCAGCAGCCACTGGTAACAGGATTAGCAGAGCGAGGTATGTAGGCGGTGCTACAGA
GTTCTTGAAGTGGTGGCCTAACTACGGCTACACTAGAAGAACAGTATTTGGTATCTGCGCTCTGCTGAAG
CCAGTTACCTTCGGAAAAAGAGTTGGTAGCTCTTGATCCGGCAAACAAACCACCGCTGGTAGCGGTGGTT
TTTTTGTTTGCAAGCAGCAGATTACGCGCAGAAAAAAAGGATCTCAAGAAGATCCTTTGATCTTTTCTAC
GGGGTCTGACGCTCAGTGGAACGAAAACTCACGTTAAGGGATTTTGGTCATGAGATTATCAAAAAGGATC
TTCACCTAGATCCTTTTAAATTAAAAATGAAGTTTTAAATCAATCTAAAGTATATATGAGTAAACTTGGT
CTGACAGTTACCAATGCTTAATCAGTGAGGCACCTATCTCAGCGATCTGTCTATTTCGTTCATCCATAGT
TGCCTGACTCCCCGTCGTGTAGATAACTACGATACGGGAGGGCTTACCATCTGGCCCCAGTGCTGCAATG
ATACCGCGAGACCCACGCTCACCGGCTCCAGATTTATCAGCAATAAACCAGCCAGCCGGAAGGGCCGAGC
GCAGAAGTGGTCCTGCAACTTTATCCGCCTCCATCCAGTCTATTAATTGTTGCCGGGAAGCTAGAGTAAG
TAGTTCGCCAGTTAATAGTTTGCGCAACGTTGTTGCCATTGCTACAGGCATCGTGGTGTCACGCTCGTCG
TTTGGTATGGCTTCATTCAGCTCCGGTTCCCAACGATCAAGGCGAGTTACATGATCCCCCATGTTGTGCA
AAAAAGCGGTTAGCTCCTTCGGTCCTCCGATCGTTGTCAGAAGTAAGTTGGCCGCAGTGTTATCACTCAT
GGTTATGGCAGCACTGCATAATTCTCTTACTGTCATGCCATCCGTAAGATGCTTTTCTGTGACTGGTGAG
TACTCAACCAAGTCATTCTGAGAATAGTGTATGCGGCGACCGAGTTGCTCTTGCCCGGCGTCAATACGGG
ATAATACCGCGCCACATAGCAGAACTTTAAAAGTGCTCATCATTGGAAAACGTTCTTCGGGGCGAAAACT
CTCAAGGATCTTACCGCTGTTGAGATCCAGTTCGATGTAACCCACTCGTGCACCCAACTGATCTTCAGCA
TCTTTTACTTTCACCAGCGTTTCTGGGTGAGCAAAAACAGGAAGGCAAAATGCCGCAAAAAAGGGAATAA
GGGCGACACGGAAATGTTGAATACTCATACTCTTCCTTTTTCAATATTATTGAAGCATTTATCAGGGTTA
TTGTCTCATGAGCGGATACATATTTGAATGTATTTAGAAAAATAAACAAATAGGGGTTCCGCGCACATTT
CCCCGAAAAGTGCCACCTGACGTCGACGGATCGGGAGATCTCCCGATCCCCTATGGTGCACTCTCAGTAC
AATCTGCTCTGATGCCGCATAGTTAAGCCAGTATCTGCTCCCTGCTTGTGTGTTGGAGGTCGCTGAGTAG
TGCGCGAGCAAAATTTAAGCTACAACAAGGCAAGGCTTGACCGACAATTGCATGAAGAATCTGCTTAGGG
TTAGGCGTTTTGCGCTGCTTCGCGATGTACGGGCCAGATATACGCGTT
